>Addgene plasmid #103143 | pcDNA3.1-G1ACR_203-EYFP | addgene full sequence | sequence record 199235 | Addgene NGS Result
CCACCCAAGCGGCCGGAGAACCTGCGTGCAATCCATCTTGTTCAATCATGCGAAACGATCCTCATCCTGT
CTCTTGATCAGATCCGAAAATGGATATACAAGCTCCCGGGAGCTTTTTGCAAAAGCCTAGGCCTCCAAAA
AAGCCTCCTCACTACTTCTGGAATAGCTCAGAGGCAGAGGCGGCCTCGGCCTCTGCATAAATAAAAAAAA
TTAGTCAGCCATGGGGCGGAGAATGGGCGGAACTGGGCGGAGTTAGGGGCGGGATGGGCGGAGTTAGGGG
CGGGACTATGGTTGCTGACTAATTGAGATGCATGCTTTGCATACTTCTGCCTGCTGGGGAGCCTGGGGAC
TTTCCACACCTGGTTGCTGACTAATTGAGATGCATGCTTTGCATACTTCTGCCTGCTGGGGAGCCTGGGG
ACTTTCCACACCCTAACTGACACACATTCCACAGAATTAATTCGCGTTAAATTTTTGTTAAATCAGCTCA
TTTTTTAACCAATAGGCCGAAATCGGCAAAATCCCTTATAAATCAAAAGAATAGACCGAGATAGGGT
[37 nt withheld, positions 558-594]
AAAGAACGTGGACTCCAACGTCAAAGG
[49 nt withheld, positions 622-670]
T
[91 nt withheld, positions 672-762]
G
[124 nt withheld, positions 764-887]
GGGGATACCCCCTAGAGCCCCAGCTGGTTCTTTCCGCCTCAGAAGCCATAGAGCCCACCGCATCCCCAGC
ATGCCTGCTATTGTCTTCCCAATCCTCCCCCTTGCTGTCCTGCCCCACCCCACCCCCCAGAATAGAATGA
CACCTACTCAGACAATGCGATGCAATTTCCTCATTTTATTAGGAAAGGACAGTGGGAGTGGCACCTTCCA
GGGTCAAGGAAGGCACGGGGGAGGGGCAAACAACAGATGGCTGGCAACTAGAAGGCACAGTCGAGGCTGA
TCAGCGGGTTTAAACTCAATGGTGATGGTGATGATGACCGGTACGCGTAGAATCGAGACCGAGGAGAGGG
TTAGGGATAGGCTTACCTTCGAACCGCGGGCCCTCTAGAGCATATGTTACTTGTACAGCTCGTCCATGCC
GAGAGTGATCCCGGCGGCGGTCACGAACTCCAGCAGGACCATGTGATCGCGCTTCTCGTTGGGGTCTTTG
CTCAGGGCGGACTGGTAGCTCAGGTAGTGGTTGTCGGGCAGCAGCACGGGGCCGTCGCCGATGGGGGTGT
TCTGCTGGTAGTGGTCGGCGAGCTGCACGCTGCCGTCCTCGATGTTGTGGCGGATCTTGAAGTTCACCTT
GATGCCGTTCTTCTGCTTGTCGGCCATGATATAGACGTTGTGGCTGTTGTAGTTGTACTCCAGCTTGTGC
CCCAGGATGTTGCCGTCCTCCTTGAAGTCGATGCCCTTCAGCTCGATGCGGTTCACCAGGGTGTCGCCCT
CGAACTTCACCTCGGCGCGGGTCTTGTAGTTGCCGTCGTCCTTGAAGAAGATGGTGCGCTCCTGGACGTA
GCCTTCGGGCATGGCGGACTTGAAGAAGTCGTGCTGCTTCATGTGGTCGGGGTAGCGGGCGAAGCACTGC
AGGCCGTAGCCGAAGGTGGTCACGAGGGTGGGCCAGGGCACGGGCAGCTTGCCGGTGGTGCAGATGAACT
TCAGGGTCAGCTTGCCGTAGGTGGCATCGCCCTCGCCCTCGCCGGACACGCTGAACTTGTGGCCGTTTAC
GTCGCCGTCCAGCTCGACCAGGATGGGCACCACCCCGGTGAACAGCTCCTCGCCCTTGCTCACGGCGGCC
GCATCCTCGATCTCTTTGGCGGAGTTGAACCTGCCGTGAGGGGCGGCGAAGGTGTCTTCCTCCTTGTGGT
TGTGGCTGTTGGCGGGAGCCTCCTCATCGTGATTGTTGGGGTGCTTCTTGGGGGTCCAGGTTCCTCCCAG
CAGGCCCCACACGGTGTTGGTCTGGATCACTCCGTACAGGTTCTTGCACAGAGCGTCGGCGCACAGGTAG
CCGAGAGCGCTTGTCTGTTCGCTGATGACGCACAGTCCGGTGCTGCTCAGCACCCAAAACACGGGGAAGG
CGGTCCAGCTGGTAAAAAAAATGAACCTCATGAAGTACAGCCTTCTCAGGGCGGTGGCGTTCTCAGGCAC
ATCGGTGGTGGGGGTAAACTTGGCGATGCCCTGCTGGAAGATGAACCACACGGTGGTGATCTCCATGGTG
TAAAAGCTAAAGCCCAGGAAGAAGAACAGCCACTTGGCGATCTTGGTATCGGTGGTTGTGCTGGCCAGCA
GGCCGCACACTGTCCTGATGAGGGAGGCGGCGCAAATGGGCATCCTCAGCTGGATTCCGTACAGCTTCAT
GTCGTGGATGCCAAAGGCCTGGGAGAGCATGATGGGGCAGGTGATCAGCCAGGAGCACATCCTGCTCAGG
GGCAGCATTCTGCCATCGCCCATCCTCAGCACGCCGTATCCGGCTCCTGTGCAGCAGTACAGGATACACT
CCACCAGAGGCAGGTACACGGCCTCCCAGGTCACCTTAGGGGCCCTTGTCATCATGAAGAGAGCCTGACA
GAGGCACACCACGGCCCACAGGGTAATGATGGTTCTCTCCCTGCTGGTGGCGTGCAGGCCCTTGTTCACG
CAATCAGGATTGGCGATCTCCCACTCTCCATACATGCCGGCATAAGGTGTGGCAGGGCCGATGCCGTCGA
TGTAGGCGGCTTTGCCTCTCACGACCATTCTCTCCTCGGGCTGAAAGCCCACGGCCTGGCTTCCGGTATC
CTGAGCGTCCAGCATCACGGCGAACAGCACCACCAGCCTGGCCAGGTGCACCACCTTGGCCAGCCTAGCG
GCCATGGATCCGAGCTCGGTACCAAGCTTAACTAGCCAGCTTGGGTCTCCCTATAGTGAGTCGTATTAAT
TTCGATAAGCCAGTAAGCAGTGGGTTCTCTAGTTAGCCAGAGAGCTCTGCTTATATAGACCTCCCACCGT
ACACGCCTACCGCCCATTTGCGTCAATGGGGCGGAGTTGTTACGACATTTTGGAAAGTCCCGTTGATTTT
GGTGCCAAAACAAACTCCCATTGACGTCAATGGGGTGGAGACTTGGAAATCCCCGTGAGTCAAACCGCTA
TCCACGCCCATTGATGTACTGCCAAAACCGCATCACCATGGTAATAGCGATGACTAATACGTAGATGTAC
TGCCAAGTAGGAAAGTCCCATAAGGTCATGTACTGGGCATAATGCCAGGCGGGCCATTTACCGTCATTGA
CGTCAATAGGGGGCGTACTTGGCATATGATACACTTGATGTACTGCCAAGTGGGCAGTTTACCGTAAATA
CTCCACCCATTGACGTCAATGGAAAGTCCCTATTGGCGTTACTATGGGAACATACGTCATTATTGACGTC
AATGGGCGGGGGTCGTTGGGCGGTCAGCCAGGCGGGCCATTTACCGTAAGTTATGTAACGCGGAACTCCA
TATATGGGCTATGAACTAATGACCCCGTAATTGATTACTATTAATAACTAGTCAATAATCAATGTCAACG
CGTATATCTGGCCCGTACATCGCGAAGCAGCGCAAAACGCCTAACCCTAAGCAGATTCTTCATGCAATTG
TCGGTCAAGCCTTGCCTTGTTGTAGCTTAAATTTTGCTCGCGCACTACTCAGCGACCTCCAACACACAAG
CAGGGAGCAGATACTGGCTTAACTATGCGGCATCAGAGCAGATTGTACTGAGAGTGCACCATAGGGGATC
GGGAGATCTCCCGATCCGTCGACGTCAGGTGGCACTTTTCGGGGAAATGTGCGCGGAACCCCTATTTGTT
TATTTTTCTAAATACATTCAAATATGTATCCGCTCATGAGACAATAACCCTGATAAATGCTTCAATAATA
TTGAAAAAGGAAGAGTATGAGTATTCAACATTTCCGTGTCGCCCTTATTCCCTTTTTTGCGGCATTTTGC
CTTCCTGTTTTTGCTCACCCAGAAACGCTGGTGAAAGTAAAAGATGCTGAAGATCAGTTGGGTGCACGAG
TGGGTTACATCGAACTGGATCTCAACAGCGGTAAGATCCTTGAGAGTTTTCGCCCCGAAGAACGTTTTCC
AATGATGAGCACTTTTAAAGTTCTGCTATGTGGCGCGGTATTATCCCGTATTGACGCCGGGCAAGAGCAA
CTCGGTCGCCGCATACACTATTCTCAGAATGACTTGGTTGAGTACTCACCAGTCACAGAAAAGCATCTTA
CGGATGGCATGACAGTAAGAGAATTATGCAGTGCTGCCATAACCATGAGTGATAACACTGCGGCCAACTT
ACTTCTGACAACGATCGGAGGACCGAAGGAGCTAACCGCTTTTTTGCACAACATGGGGGATCATGTAACT
CGCCTTGATCGTTGGGAACCGGAGCTGAATGAAGCCATACCAAACGACGAGCGTGACACCACGATGCCTG
TAGCAATGGCAACAACGTTGCGCAAACTATTAACTGGCGAACTACTTACTCTAGCTTCCCGGCAACAATT
AATAGACTGGATGGAGGCGGATAAAGTTGCAGGACCACTTCTGCGCTCGGCCCTTCCGGCTGGCTGGTTT
ATTGCTGATAAATCTGGAGCCGGTGAGCGTGGGTCTCGCGGTATCATTGCAGCACTGGGGCCAGATGGTA
AGCCCTCCCGTATCGTAGTTATCTACACGACGGGGAGTCAGGCAACTATGGATGAACGAAATAGACAGAT
CGCTGAGATAGGTGCCTCACTGATTAAGCATTGGTAACTGTCAGACCAAGTTTACTCATATATACTTTAG
ATTGATTTAAAACTTCATTTTTAATTTAAAAGGATCTAGGTGAAGATCCTTTTTGATAATCTCATGACCA
AAATCCCTTAACGTGAGTTTTCGTTCCACTGAGCGTCAGACCCCGTAGAAAAGATCAAAGGATCTTCTTG
AGATCCTTTTTTTCTGCGCGTAATCTGCTGCTTGCAAACAAAAAAACCACCGCTACCAGCGGTGGTTTGT
TTGCCGGATCAAGAGCTACCAACTCTTTTTCCGAAGGTAACTGGCTTCAGCAGAGCGCAGATACCAAATA
CTGTTCTTCTAGTGTAGCCGTAGTTAGGCCACCACTTCAAGAACTCTGTAGCACCGCCTACATACCTCGC
TCTGCTAATCCTGTTACCAGTGGCTGCTGCCAGTGGCGATAAGTCGTGTCTTACCGGGTTGGACTCAAGA
CGATAGTTACCGGATAAGGCGCAGCGGTCGGGCTGAACGGGGGGTTCGTGCACACAGCCCAGCTTGGAGC
GAACGACCTACACCGAACTGAGATACCTACAGCGTGAGCTATGAGAAAGCGCCACGCTTCCCGAAGGGAG
AAAGGCGGACAGGTATCCGGTAAGCGGCAGGGTCGGAACAGGAGAGCGCACGAGGGAGCTTCCAGGGGGA
AACGCCTGGTATCTTTATAGTCCTGTCGGGTTTCGCCACCTCTGACTTGAGCGTCGATTTTTGTGATGCT
CGTCAGGGGGGCGGAGCCTATGGAAAAACGCCAGCAACGCGGCCTTTTTACGGTTCCTGGCCTTTTGCTG
GCCTTTTGCTCACATGTTCTTTCCTGCGTTATCCCCTGATTCTGTGGATAACCGTATTACCGCCTTTGAG
TGAGCTGATACCGCTCGCCGCAGCCGAACGACCGAGCGCAGCGAGTCAGTGAGCGAGGAAGCGGAAGAGC
GCCCAATACGCAAACCGCCTCTCCCCGCGCGTTGGCCGATTCATTAATGCAGCTGGCACGACAGGTTTCC
CGACTGGAAAGCGGGCAGTGAGCGCAACGCAATTAATGTGAGTTAGCTCACTCATTAGGCACCCCAGGCT
TTACACTTTATGCTTCCGGCTCGTATGTTGTGTGGAATTGTGAGCGGATAACAATTTCACACAGGAAACA
GCTATGACCATGATTACGCCAAGCTCTAGCTAGAGGTCGACGGTATACAGACATGATAAGATACATTGAT
GAGTTTGGACAAACCACAACTAGAATGCAGTGAAAAAAATGCTTTATTTGTGAAATTTGTGATGCTATTG
CTTTATTTGTAACCATTATAAGCTGCAATAAACAAGTTGGGGTGGGCGAAGAACTCCAGCATGAGATCCC
CGCGCTGGAGGATCATCCAGCCGGCGTCCCGGAAAACGATTCCGAAGCCCAACCTTTCATAGAAGGCGGC
GGTGGAATCGAAATCTCGTGATGGCAGGTTGGGCGTCGCTTGGTCGGTCATTTCGCGAACCCCAGAGTCC
CGCTCAGAAGAACTCGTCAAGAAGGCGATAGAAGGCGATGCGCTGCGAATCGGGAGCGGCGATACCGTAA
AGCACGAGGAAGCGGTCAGCCCATTCGCCGCCAAGCTCTTCAGCAATATCACGGGTAGCCAACGCTATGT
CCTGATAGCGGTCCGCCACACCCAGCCGGCCACAGTCGATGAATCCAGAAAAGCGGCCATTTTCCACCAT
GATATTCGGCAAGCAGGCATCGCCATGGGTCACGACGAGATCCTCGCCGTCGGGCATGCGCGCCTTGAGC
CTGGCGAACAGTTCGGCTGGCGCGAGCCCCTGATGCTCTTCGTCCAGATCATCCTGATCGACAAGACCGG
CTTCCATCCGAGTACGTGCTCGCTCGATGCGATGTTTCGCTTGGTGGTCGAATGGGCAGGTAGCCGGATC
AAGCGTATGCAGCCGCCGCATTGCATCAGCCATGATGGATACTTTCTCGGCAGGAGCAAGGTGAGATGAC
AGGAGATCCTGCCCCGGCACTTCGCCCAATAGCAGCCAGTCCCTTCCCGCTTCAGTGACAACGTCGAGCA
CAGCTGCGCAAGGAACGCCCGTCGTGGCCAGCCACGATAGCCGCGCTGCCTCGTCCTGCAGTTCATTCAG
GGCACCGGACAGGTCGGTCTTGACAAAAAGAACCGGGCGCCCCTGCGCTGACAGCCGGAACACGGCGGCA
TCAGAGCAGCCGATTGTCTGTTGTGCCCAGTCATAGCCGAATAGCCTCT
Features (pLannotate 1.2.2; 21 found; start..end, strand, type, name):
    116..445     -  promoter       SV40 promoter: SV40 enhancer and early promoter
    459..887     -  rep_origin     f1 ori (sequence partly withheld): f1 bacteriophage origin of replication; arrow indicates direction of (+) strand synthesis
    908..929     -  promoter       SV40 promoter (fragment): SV40 enhancer and early promoter
    933..1157    -  polyA_signal   bGH poly(A) signal: bovine growth hormone polyadenylation signal
   1213..1254    -  CDS            V5 tag: epitope tag from simian virus 5
   1284..2000    -  CDS            EYFP: enhanced YFP mammalian codon-optimized
   3107..3125    -  promoter       T7 promoter: promoter for bacteriophage T7 RNA polymerase
   3141..3174    -  LTR            5' LTR (truncated) (fragment): truncated 5' long terminal repeat (LTR) from HIV-1
   3170..3373    -  promoter       CMV promoter: human cytomegalovirus (CMV) immediate early promoter
   3374..3753    -  enhancer       CMV enhancer: human cytomegalovirus immediate early enhancer
   3908..3960    +  misc_feature   bom (fragment): basis of mobility region from pBR322
   4019..4123    +  promoter       AmpR promoter: bla
   4124..4984    +  CDS            AmpR: β-lactamase; bla; confers resistance to ampicillin, carbenicillin, and related antibiotics
   5155..5743    +  rep_origin     ori: high-copy-number ColE1/pMB1/pBR322/pUC origin of replication
   5926..6018    +  CDS            lacI (fragment): lac repressor; lacI; The lac repressor binds to the lac operator to inhibit transcription in E. coli. This inhibition can be relieved by adding lactose or isopropyl-β-D-thiogalactopyranoside (IPTG).
   6031..6052    +  protein_bind   CAP binding site: CAP binding activates transcription in the presence of cAMP. E. coli catabolite activator protein
   6067..6097    +  promoter       lac promoter: promoter for the E. coli lac operon
   6105..6121    +  protein_bind   lac operator: The lac repressor binds to the lac operator to inhibit transcription in E. coli. This inhibition can be relieved by adding lactose or isopropyl-β-D-thiogalactopyranoside (IPTG). lac repressor encoded by lacI
   6194..6315    -  polyA_signal   SV40 poly(A) signal: SV40 polyadenylation signal
   6310..6468    -  CDS            ble (fragment): BLE_KLEPN - Experimental evidence at protein level: Swiss-Prot protein existence level 1. Binding protein with a strong affinity to the bleomycin family of antibiotics. Binds to CL990; an antimitotic-antibiotic compound. From Klebsiella pneumoniae.
   6494..49      -  CDS            neo (across the origin): KKA2_KLEPN - Also known as kan, nptII. Experimental evidence at protein level: Swiss-Prot protein existence level 1. Resistance to kanamycin, neomycin, paromomycin, ribostamycin, butirosin and gentamicin B. From Klebsiella pneumoniae.
