[The description below was written by a language model from this plasmid's Addgene catalogue record, the feature table of its GenBank file and pLannotate feature annotations shown in this document.]
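Description:
pcDNA3.1-G1ACR_203-EYFP is a mammalian expression plasmid built on the Invitrogen pcDNA3.1 backbone. It carries a human codon-optimized anion channelrhodopsin, G1ACR_203, from the cryptophyte alga Geminigera sp. (Caron Lab isolate). The 1,053 bp opsin coding sequence was inserted between BamHI and NotI, immediately upstream of an EYFP that had been cloned into the backbone between NotI and XbaI. The channel is therefore made as a C-terminal EYFP fusion. Transcription is driven by the CMV immediate-early enhancer and promoter and terminated by the bovine growth hormone polyadenylation signal. A T7 promoter lies between CMV and the insert and serves as a sequencing primer site. The annotation also finds a V5 epitope sequence downstream of EYFP, but the record does not say whether it is in frame with the fusion.

In E. coli the plasmid replicates at high copy from a ColE1/pUC-type origin and is selected with ampicillin through the β-lactamase gene. An f1 origin is also present. For selection in mammalian cells, an SV40 early promoter drives a neomycin phosphotransferase cassette that ends in an SV40 poly(A) signal. The short lac, bom, ble and HIV-1 LTR hits are fragmentary matches typical of automated annotation of this backbone.

The opsin itself is not annotated in the generated table, but it corresponds to the unlabelled gap between EYFP and the T7 promoter. The separate GenBank record covers only this insert and has no features. The sequenced plasmid is 7,236 nt, whereas the catalogue lists an approximate total of 8,000 bp. The construct is intended for expressing this light-gated anion channel in cultured mammalian cells, with EYFP fluorescence marking the expressing cells.
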