Addgene plasmid #103143: pcDNA3.1-G1ACR_203-EYFP
Purpose: Anion channelrhodopsin from Geminigera sp. (Caron Lab Isolate) for expression in mammalian cells
Depositing lab: John Spudich. Depositing organization: University of Texas Health Science Center at Houston. Publication: The Expanding Family of Natural Anion Channelrhodopsins Reveals Large Variations in Kinetics, Conductance, and Spectral Sensitivity. Govorunova EG, Sineshchekov OA, Rodarte EM, Janz R, Morelle O, Melkonian M, Wong GK, Spudich JL. Sci Rep. 2017 Mar 3;7:43358. doi: 10.1038/srep43358. PubMed 28256618.
Backbone
  Vector backbone: pcDNA3.1
  Backbone manufacturer: Invitrogen
  Backbone size w/o insert (bp): 6217
  Total vector size (bp): 8000
  Modifications to backbone: EYFP was cloned between NotI and XbaI sites
  Vector type: Mammalian Expression
Growth in bacteria
  Bacterial resistance: Ampicillin, 100 μg/mL
  Growth temperature: 37°C
  Growth strain: DH5alpha
  Copy number: High Copy
Gene/Insert
  Gene/Insert name: Anion channelrhodopsin G1ACR_203
  Species: Geminigera sp.
  Insert size (bp): 1053
  Mutation: human codon optimized
  GenBank ID: KX879677
  Promoter: CMV
  Tag / fusion protein: EYFP (C terminal on backbone)
  Cloning method: Restriction Enzyme; 5′ cloning site BamHI (not destroyed); 3′ cloning site NotI (not destroyed)
  Sequencing primers: 5′ T7
Terms and licenses: Academic/Nonprofit Terms; Industry Terms: Not Available to Industry
How to cite: pcDNA3.1-G1ACR_203-EYFP was a gift from John Spudich (Addgene plasmid # 103143 ; http://n2t.net/addgene:103143 ; RRID:Addgene_103143)
