LOCUS       Exported 1053 bp ds-DNA linear SYN 14-JUN-2021
DEFINITION  Anion channelrhodopsin from Geminigera sp. (Caron Lab Isolate) for
            expression in mammalian cells.
ACCESSION   .
VERSION     .
KEYWORDS    pcDNA3.1-G1ACR_203-EYFP
SOURCE      synthetic DNA construct
  ORGANISM  synthetic DNA construct
REFERENCE   1 (bases 1 to 1053)
  AUTHORS   Govorunova EG, Sineshchekov OA, Rodarte EM, Janz R, Morelle O,
            Melkonian M, Wong GK, Spudich JL
  TITLE     The Expanding Family of Natural Anion Channelrhodopsins Reveals
            Large Variations in Kinetics, Conductance, and Spectral Sensitivity.
  JOURNAL   Sci Rep. 2017 Mar 3;7:43358. doi: 10.1038/srep43358.
  PUBMED    28256618
REFERENCE   2 (bases 1 to 1053)
  AUTHORS   .
  TITLE     Direct Submission
  JOURNAL   Exported Jun 14, 2021 from SnapGene Server 1.1.58
            http://www.snapgene.com
FEATURES             Location/Qualifiers
     source          1..1053
                     /organism="synthetic DNA construct"
                     /mol_type="other DNA"
ORIGIN
        1 atggccgcta ggctggccaa ggtggtgcac ctggccaggc tggtggtgct gttcgccgtg
       61 atgctggacg ctcaggatac cggaagccag gccgtgggct ttcagcccga ggagagaatg
      121 gtcgtgagag gcaaagccgc ctacatcgac ggcatcggcc ctgccacacc ttatgccggc
      181 atgtatggag agtgggagat cgccaatcct gattgcgtga acaagggcct gcacgccacc
      241 agcagggaga gaaccatcat taccctgtgg gccgtggtgt gcctctgtca ggctctcttc
      301 atgatgacaa gggcccctaa ggtgacctgg gaggccgtgt acctgcctct ggtggagtgt
      361 atcctgtact gctgcacagg agccggatac ggcgtgctga ggatgggcga tggcagaatg
      421 ctgcccctga gcaggatgtg ctcctggctg atcacctgcc ccatcatgct ctcccaggcc
      481 tttggcatcc acgacatgaa gctgtacgga atccagctga ggatgcccat ttgcgccgcc
      541 tccctcatca ggacagtgtg cggcctgctg gccagcacaa ccaccgatac caagatcgcc
      601 aagtggctgt tcttcttcct gggctttagc ttttacacca tggagatcac caccgtgtgg
      661 ttcatcttcc agcagggcat cgccaagttt acccccacca ccgatgtgcc tgagaacgcc
      721 accgccctga gaaggctgta cttcatgagg ttcatttttt ttaccagctg gaccgccttc
      781 cccgtgtttt gggtgctgag cagcaccgga ctgtgcgtca tcagcgaaca gacaagcgct
      841 ctcggctacc tgtgcgccga cgctctgtgc aagaacctgt acggagtgat ccagaccaac
      901 accgtgtggg gcctgctggg aggaacctgg acccccaaga agcaccccaa caatcacgat
      961 gaggaggctc ccgccaacag ccacaaccac aaggaggaag acaccttcgc cgcccctcac
     1021 ggcaggttca actccgccaa agagatcgag gat
//
