>Addgene plasmid #103143 | pcDNA3.1-G1ACR_203-EYFP | depositor partial sequence | sequence record 195336 | EYFP
GTGAGCAAGGGCGAGGAGCTGTTCACCGGGGTGGTGCCCATCCTGGTCGAGCTGGACGGCGACGTAAACG
GCCACAAGTTCAGCGTGTCCGGCGAGGGCGAGGGCGATGCCACCTACGGCAAGCTGACCCTGAAGTTCAT
CTGCACCACCGGCAAGCTGCCCGTGCCCTGGCCCACCCTCGTGACCACCTTCGGCTACGGCCTGCAGTGC
TTCGCCCGCTACCCCGACCACATGAAGCAGCACGACTTCTTCAAGTCCGCCATGCCCGAAGGCTACGTCC
AGGAGCGCACCATCTTCTTCAAGGACGACGGCAACTACAAGACCCGCGCCGAGGTGAAGTTCGAGGGCGA
CACCCTGGTGAACCGCATCGAGCTGAAGGGCATCGACTTCAAGGAGGACGGCAACATCCTGGGGCACAAG
CTGGAGTACAACTACAACAGCCACAACGTCTATATCATGGCCGACAAGCAGAAGAACGGCATCAAGGTGA
ACTTCAAGATCCGCCACAACATCGAGGACGGCAGCGTGCAGCTCGCCGACCACTACCAGCAGAACACCCC
CATCGGCGACGGCCCCGTGCTGCTGCCCGACAACCACTACCTGAGCTACCAGTCCGCCCTGAGCAAAGAC
CCCAACGAGAAGCGCGATCACATGGTCCTGCTGGAGTTCGTGACCGCCGCCGGGATCACTCTCGGCATGG
ACGAGCTGTACAAGTAA
